Addgene plasmid #87345: pPICZC_CeTRIC-B2_Del
Purpose: Inducible expression of CeTRIC-B2 in P.Pichia strains
Depositing lab: Zhenfeng Liu. Depositing organization: Institute of Biophysics, Chinese Academy of Sciences. Publication: Pore architecture of TRIC channels and insights into their gating mechanism. Yang H, Hu M, Guo J, Ou X, Cai T, Liu Z. Nature. 2016 Oct 27;538(7626):537-541. doi: 10.1038/nature19767. Epub 2016 Oct 3. PubMed 27698420.
Backbone
  Vector backbone: pPICZ C
  Backbone manufacturer: Invitrogen
  Backbone size w/o insert (bp): 3222
  Total vector size (bp): 3981
  Vector type: Yeast Expression
  Selectable markers: Zeocin
Growth in bacteria
  Bacterial resistance: Bleocin (Zeocin), 50 μg/mL
  Growth temperature: 37°C
  Growth strain: DH5alpha
  Copy number: High Copy
Gene/Insert
  Gene/Insert name: TRIC-B2 (alt name: TMEM38B)
  Species: C. elegans (nematode)
  Insert size (bp): 759
  Mutation: Δ253-313
  GenBank ID: 71998474
  Promoter: AOX1
  Tag / fusion protein: polyhistidine (C terminal on backbone)
  Cloning method: Restriction Enzyme; 5′ cloning site EcoRI (not destroyed); 3′ cloning site XhoI (destroyed during cloning)
  Sequencing primers: 5′ 5' AOX1; 3′ 3' AOX1
Resource information
  A portion of this plasmid was derived from a plasmid made by: pPICZA_TRIC-B2 was synthesized by Genscript.
Terms and licenses: Academic/Nonprofit Terms; Industry Terms: Not Available to Industry
Depositor comments: The vector pPICZ C and insert sequence were modified as follows: 1. Restriction sites including Pml I; Sfi I; BsmB I; Asp718 I; Kpn I were destroyed during cloning full-length CeTRIC-B2 to the vector. 2. In the C-terminal truncation, the sequence between XhoI and polyhistidine had been deleted. That is to say, restriction sites including Xho I, Sac II, Not I, Sna B I, and myc-epitope, were destroyed during truncation. 3. A kozak suqence "ACC" was inserted between the restriction site "EcoR I" and initial codon, we added these 3 bp into insert sequence size. In summary, the size of pPICZ C backbone is changed from 3329 bp to be 3222 bp.
How to cite: pPICZC_CeTRIC-B2_Del was a gift from Zhenfeng Liu (Addgene plasmid # 87345 ; http://n2t.net/addgene:87345 ; RRID:Addgene_87345)
