[The description below was written by a language model from this plasmid's Addgene catalogue record and pLannotate feature annotations shown in this document.]
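Description:
pPICZC_CeTRIC-B2_Del is a yeast expression plasmid built on a modified Invitrogen pPICZ C backbone, designed for methanol-inducible production of a truncated Caenorhabditis elegans TRIC-B2 (tric-1B.2, TMEM38B family) channel protein in Pichia pastoris. It is about 4.0 kb in total and is maintained at high copy in E. coli through a ColE1/pUC-type origin. A single Sh ble (BleoR) gene provides Zeocin selection in both hosts. It is preceded by tandem TEF1 and EM7 promoters, which drive expression in yeast and bacteria respectively, and is followed by the CYC1 terminator.

The payload is a 759 bp insert encoding CeTRIC-B2 with residues 253–313 removed (a C-terminal truncation). It sits between the AOX1 promoter, which is regulated by methanol, and the AOX1 transcription terminator. A short "ACC" Kozak sequence was placed between the retained EcoRI site and the start codon. The coding region is fused directly to the backbone-encoded C-terminal polyhistidine tag. The feature table labels this short stretch as a fragment of a composite tag, but it corresponds to the 6xHis segment. According to the depositor, the sequence between XhoI and the His tag was deleted when the truncation was made, removing the myc epitope and several polylinker sites, and further polylinker sites had already been lost when the full-length gene was cloned. These changes shrink the backbone relative to standard pPICZ C.

The construct provides inducible overexpression of a His-tagged membrane channel, suited to affinity purification. It is associated with published work on the pore architecture and gating of TRIC channels.
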