Features (pLannotate 1.2.2; 10 found; start..end, strand, type, name):
    215..262     -  promoter       EM7 promoter: synthetic bacterial promoter&nbsp
    269..676     -  promoter       TEF1 promoter: S. cerevisiae TEF1; promoter for EF-1α
    697..943     -  terminator     AOX1 terminator: Pichia pastoris AOX1; transcription terminator for AOX1
    947..1012    -  CDS            AOX1 (fragment): ALOX1_KOMPC - Experimental evidence at protein level: Swiss-Prot protein existence level 1. Major isoform of alcohol oxidase, which catalyzes the oxidation of methanol to formaldehyde and hydrogen peroxide, the first step in the methanol utilization pathway of methylotrophic yeasts. From Komagataella phaffii (strain ATCC 76273 / CBS 7435 / CECT 11047 / NRRL Y-11430 / Wegner 21-1) (Yeast) (Pichia pastoris).
   1023..1040    -  CDS            capTEV™ (fragment): composite tag for in vivo biotinylation, TEV protease cleavage, and 6xHis tagging
   1041..1796    -  CDS            tric-1B.2 (fragment): T38B2_CAEEL - Experimental evidence at protein level: Swiss-Prot protein existence level 1. Potassium channel that mediates transmembrane potassium transport (By similarity). Might be required for maintenance of rapid intracellular calcium release (By similarity). May act as a potassium counter-ion channel that functions in synchronization with calcium release from intracellular stores (By similarity). Binds phosphatidylinositol 4,5-bisphosphate (PIP2) (PubMed:27698420). From Caenorhabditis elegans.
   1809..2747    -  promoter       AOX1 promoter: Pichia pastoris AOX1; inducible promoter, regulated by methanol
   2829..3417    +  rep_origin     ori: high-copy-number ColE1/pMB1/pBR322/pUC origin of replication
   3492..3739    -  terminator     CYC1 terminator: S. cerevisiae CYC1; transcription terminator for CYC1
   3805..196     -  CDS            BleoR (across the origin): antibiotic-binding protein; Sh ble from Streptoalloteichus hindustanus; confers resistance to bleomycin, phleomycin, and Zeocin™
>Addgene plasmid #87345 | pPICZC_CeTRIC-B2_Del | addgene full sequence | sequence record 173094 | Addgene NGS Result
CCCAGGCCAGGGTGTTGTCCGGCACCACCTGGTCCTGGACCGCGCTGATGAACAGGGTCACGTCGTCCCG
GACCACACCGGCGAAGTCGTCCTCCACGAAGTCCCGGGAGAACCCGAGCCGGTCGGTCCAGAACTCGACC
GCTCCGGCGACGTCGCGCGCGGTGAGCACCGGAACGGCACTGGTCAACTTGGCCATGGTTTAGTTCCTCA
CCTTGTCGTATTATACTATGCCGATATACTATGCCGATGATTAATTGTCAACACCGCCCTTAGATTAGAT
TGCTATGCTTTCTTTCTAATGAGCAAGAAGTAAAAAAAGTTGTAATAGAACAAGAAAAATGAAACTGAAA
CTTGAGAAATTGAAGACCGTTTATTAACTTAAATATCAATGGGAGGTCATCGAAAGAGAAAAAAATCAAA
AAAAAAAATTTTCAAGAAAAAGAAACGTGATAAAAATTTTTATTGCCTTTTTCGACGAAGAAAAAGAAAC
GAGGCGGTCTCTTTTTTCTTTTCCAAACCTTTAGTACGGGTAATTAACGACACCCTAGAGGAAGAAAGAG
GGGAAATTTAGTATGCTGTGCTTGGGTGTTTTGAAGTGGTACGGCGATGCGCGGAGTCCGAGAAAATCTG
GAAGAGTAAAAAAGGAGTAGAAACATTTTGAAGCTATGGTGTGTGGGGGATCCGCACAAACGAAGGTCTC
ACTTAATCTTCTGTACTCTGAAGAGGAGTGGGAAATACCAAGAAAAACATCAAACTCGAATGATTTTCCC
AAACCCCTACCACAAGATATTCATCAGCTGCGAGATAGGCTGATCAGGAGCAAGCTCGTACGAGAAGAAA
CAAAATGACAAAAAAAATCCTATACTATATAGGTTACAAATAAAAAAGTATCAAAAATGAAGCCTGCATC
TCTCAGGCAAATGGCATTCTGACATCCTCTTGATTAGAATCTAGCAAGACCGGTCTTCTCGTAAGTGCCC
AACTTGAACTGAGGAACAGTCATGTCTAAGGCTACAAACTCAATGATGATGATGATGATGAAGAACGTTT
TCAATAGGCATCAAGACGTCATGAACACTAAGGCACAATGATGCCAACTTGAAGTAGATGAAAAATCCGA
CAACACAAAGATAAACCAAATCGTGTGGGGCGGTAACGTACATGGAATGTCTCTCCAATGTGAAGACGAT
AGAGGCAATAACACAAGCCTTTGTAGTAAAGGAAGGTCTCAAGATTTCGTGGTTAGTTGGATGCCAGGTA
CCTCTAGCCAACTGCTCAACAATTTTGACAACACCACTTCCTGCACCCTTGGCGACTCCAACAAGGATTT
GAACCAAATATGATTCTGGGTAGATTCTGACAGCGTGTTTAACACCAGCTGCAATCTTATGTGTTCTCTG
GACCTCTTTCAAAACAGAAAGTCCCAACTTAACAGGGAACCAAGTAGCAAGTCTGAAGACAACGTCAAAT
GGACTATAGAAGACCAAGTACCAAACGATTGAACCAAGCAAAATATCAGCGTGTTGTTTCAAAGGTGAGA
TAATTGGCTCTCCAAGCAAAAAGCAACTCAAGAATGATCCAGCAAAGGACATAAGCATGCAGGACAACCA
ACAAGAGAAAGGATGCTTTCTGGAAAAAGAAATGGCGTCTGGTCCCAAATCGTGTCTGACAGAAAGACAA
GTCAAAACATAATGGGCAGCATCAAAGTATGGATACAACTTCAACTTCTGGACGTAACCACCTGCGTCAA
TCAATGTGTCGTGATCAATAGACCACTCATCTGGAACCCAACCCATGGTGGAATTCCTCGTTTCGAATAA
TTAGTTGTTTTTTGATCTTCTCAAGTTGTCGTTAAAAGTCGTTAAAATCAAAAGCTTGTCAATTGGAACC
AGTCGCAATTATGAAAGTAAGCTAATAATGATGATAAAAAAAAAGGTTTAAGACAGGGCAGCTTCCTTCT
GTTTATATATTGCTGTCAAGTAGGGGTTAGAACAGTTAAATTTTGATCATGAACGTTAGGCTATCAGCAG
TATTCCCACCAGAATCTTGGAAGCATACAATGTGGAGACAATGCATAATCATCCAAAAAGCGGGTGTTTC
CCCATTTGCGTTTCGGCACAGGTGCACCGGGGTTCAGAAGCGATAGAGAGACTGCGCTAAGCATTAATGA
GATTATTTTTGAGCATTCGTCAATCAATACCAAACAAGACAAACGGTATGCCGACTTTTGGAAGTTTCTT
TTTGACCAACTGGCCGTTAGCATTTCAACGAACCAAACTTAGTTCATCTTGGATGAGATCACGCTTTTGT
CATATTAGGTTCCAAGACAGCGTTTAAACTGTCAGTTTTGGGCCATTTGGGGAACATGAAACTATTTGAC
CCCACACTCAGAAAGCCCTCATCTGGAGTGATGTTCGGGTGTAATGCGGAGCTTGTTGCATTCGGAAATA
AACAAACATGAACCTCGCCAGGGGGGCCAGGATAGACAGGCTAATAAAGTCATGGTGTTAGTAGCCTAAT
AGAAGGAATTGGAATGAGCGAGCTCCAATCAAGCCCAATAACTGGGCTGGTTTTTCGATGGCAAAAGTGG
GTGTTGAGGAGAAGAGGAGTGGAGGTCCTGCGTTTGCAACGGTCTGCTGCTAGTGTATCCCCTCCTGTTG
CGTTTGGCACTTATGTGTGAGAATGGACCTGTGGATGTCGGATGGCAAAAAGGTTTCATTCAACCTTTCG
TCTTTGGATGTTAGATCTGATCTCATGACCAAAATCCCTTAACGTGAGTTTTCGTTCCACTGAGCGTCAG
ACCCCGTAGAAAAGATCAAAGGATCTTCTTGAGATCCTTTTTTTCTGCGCGTAATCTGCTGCTTGCAAAC
AAAAAAACCACCGCTACCAGCGGTGGTTTGTTTGCCGGATCAAGAGCTACCAACTCTTTTTCCGAAGGTA
ACTGGCTTCAGCAGAGCGCAGATACCAAATACTGTTCTTCTAGTGTAGCCGTAGTTAGGCCACCACTTCA
AGAACTCTGTAGCACCGCCTACATACCTCGCTCTGCTAATCCTGTTACCAGTGGCTGCTGCCAGTGGCGA
TAAGTCGTGTCTTACCGGGTTGGACTCAAGACGATAGTTACCGGATAAGGCGCAGCGGTCGGGCTGAACG
GGGGGTTCGTGCACACAGCCCAGCTTGGAGCGAACGACCTACACCGAACTGAGATACCTACAGCGTGAGC
TATGAGAAAGCGCCACGCTTCCCGAAGGGAGAAAGGCGGACAGGTATCCGGTAAGCGGCAGGGTCGGAAC
AGGAGAGCGCACGAGGGAGCTTCCAGGGGGAAACGCCTGGTATCTTTATAGTCCTGTCGGGTTTCGCCAC
CTCTGACTTGAGCGTCGATTTTTGTGATGCTCGTCAGGGGGGCGGAGCCTATGGAAAAACGCCAGCAACG
CGGCCTTTTTACGGTTCCTGGCCTTTTGCTGGCCTTTTGCTCACATGTTGGTCTCCAGCTTGCAAATTAA
AGCCTTCGAGCGTCCCAAAACCTTCTCAAGCAAGGTTTTCAGTATAATGTTACATGCGTACACGCGTCTG
TACAGAAAAAAAAGAAAAATTTGAAATATAAATAACGTTCTTAATACTAACATAACTATAAAAAAATAAA
TAGGGACCTAGACTTCAGGTTGTCTAACTCCTTCCTTTTCGGTTAGAGCGGATGTGGGGGGAGGGCGTGA
ATGTAAGCGTGACATAACTAATTACATGATATCGACAAAGGAAAAGGGGGACGGATCTCCGAGGCCTCGG
ACCCGTCGGGCCGCGTCGGACGTGTCAGTCCTGCTCCTCGGCCACGAAGTGCACGCAGTTGCCGGCCGGG
TCGCGCAGGGCGAACTCCCGCCCCCACGGCTGCTCGCCGATCTCGGTCATGGCCGGCCCGGAGGCGTCCC
GGAAGTTCGTGGACACGACCTCCGACCACTCGGCGTACAGCTCGTCCAGGCCGCGCACCCACA
