>Addgene plasmid #87345 | pPICZC_CeTRIC-B2_Del | depositor partial sequence | sequence record 170356 | CeTRICB2_del
ACCATGGGTTGGGTTCCAGATGAGTGGTCTATTGATCACGACACATTGATTGACGCAGGTGGTTACGTCC
AGAAGTTGAAGTTGTATCCATACTTTGATGCTGCCCATTATGTTTTGACTTGTCTTTCTGTCAGACACGA
TTTGGGACCAGACGCCATTTCTTTTTCCAGAAAGCATCCTTTCTCTTGTTGGTTGTCCTGCATGCTTATG
TCCTTTGCTGGATCATTCTTGAGTTGCTTTTTGCTTGGAGAGCCAATTATCTCACCTTTGAAACAACACG
CTGATATTTTGCTTGGTTCAATCGTTTGGTACTTGGTCTTCTATAGTCCATTTGACGTTGTCTTCAGACT
TGCTACTTGGTTCCCTGTTAAGTTGGGACTTTCTGTTTTGAAAGAGGTCCAGAGAACACATAAGATTGCA
GCTGGTGTTAAACACGCTGTCAGAATCTACCCAGAATCATATTTGGTTCAAATCCTTGTTGGAGTCGCCA
AGGGTGCAGGAAGTGGTGTTGTCAAAATTGTTGAGCAGTTGGCTAGAGGTACCTGGCATCCAACTAACCA
CGAAATCTTGAGACCTTCCTTTACTACAAAGGCTTGTGTTATTGCCTCTATCGTCTTCACATTGGAGAGA
CATTCCATGTACGTTACCGCCCCACACGATTTGGTTTATCTTTGTGTTGTCGGATTTTTCATCTACTTCA
AGTTGGCATCATTGTGCCTTAGTGTTCATGACGTCTTGATGCCTATTGAAAACGTTCTT
